Addgene plasmid #132528: DYNLT1
Purpose: Human TCTEX-1, codon optimised for Sf9 expression.
Depositing lab: Andrew Carter. Depositing organization: MRC Laboratory of Molecular Biology. Publication: Structure of the dynein-2 complex and its assembly with intraflagellar transport trains. Toropova K, Zalyte R, Mukhopadhyay AG, Mladenov M, Carter AP, Roberts AJ. Nat Struct Mol Biol. 2019 Aug 26. pii: 10.1038/s41594-019-0286-y. doi: 10.1038/s41594-019-0286-y. PubMed 31451806.
Backbone
  Vector backbone: pACEBac1
  Backbone manufacturer: Geneva Biotech
  Backbone size w/o insert (bp): 2924
  Total vector size (bp): 3260
  Vector type: Insect Expression
Growth in bacteria
  Bacterial resistance: Gentamicin, 10 μg/mL
  Growth temperature: 37°C
  Growth strain: DH5alpha
  Copy number: Unknown
Gene/Insert
  Gene/Insert name: DYNLT1 (alt name: TCTEX-1)
  Species: H. sapiens (human)
  Mutation: Codon optimised for Sf9 expression
  Entrez Gene: DYNLT1 (a.k.a. CW-1, TCTEL1, tctex-1)
Resource information
  A portion of this plasmid was derived from a plasmid made by: Cloned from genes synthesised by Epoch, codon optised for insect cell expression.
Terms and licenses: Academic/Nonprofit Terms; Industry Terms: Not Available to Industry
Depositor comments: Cloned by Ruta Zalyte in Andrew Carter's lab. For cloning strategy, please refer to the Methods section of Toropova et al 2019.
How to cite: DYNLT1 was a gift from Andrew Carter (Addgene plasmid # 132528 ; http://n2t.net/addgene:132528 ; RRID:Addgene_132528)
