[The description below was written by a language model from this plasmid's Addgene catalogue record and pLannotate feature annotations shown in this document.]
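Description:
DYNLT1 is an insect-cell expression plasmid built on the pACEBac1 backbone, a MultiBac-type baculovirus transfer (acceptor) vector, with a total size of about 3.3 kb. It is propagated in E. coli through a high-copy ColE1/pUC-type origin and selected with gentamicin, the resistance being provided by the aacC1 gentamicin acetyltransferase gene driven by a class 1 integron Pc promoter. No other bacterial marker is annotated.

The payload is the human dynein light chain DYNLT1 (also called TCTEX-1), made from a synthetic gene codon-optimised for Sf9 expression. The automated annotation matched the coding sequence to the bovine orthologue, but the catalogue entry states the species as human. The roughly 340 bp open reading frame sits downstream of the baculovirus polyhedrin promoter, a very strong late promoter, and is followed by an SV40 polyadenylation signal. The short "large T antigen" and "SET1" fragments called nearby are probably incidental matches in the terminator and backbone regions, not functional parts, and no affinity tag on the insert is recorded.

The gentamicin marker and the expression cassette lie between the Tn7R and Tn7L mini-Tn7 ends, so they can be transposed together into a bacmid carrying a Tn7 attachment site to generate recombinant baculovirus. A single loxP site upstream of the promoter permits Cre-mediated fusion with compatible donor plasmids, so that multigene constructs can be assembled for co-expression of protein complexes. The associated publication concerns the structure of the dynein-2 complex, which suggests the plasmid supplied this light chain for recombinant production of dynein assemblies in insect cells.
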