Features (pLannotate 1.2.2; 11 found; start..end, strand, type, name):
    148..736     +  rep_origin     ori: high-copy-number ColE1/pMB1/pBR322/pUC origin of replication
    871..1094    -  mobile_element Tn7R: mini-Tn7 element (right end of the Tn7 transposon) Tn7
   1161..1694    -  CDS            GmR: gentamycin acetyltransferase; aacC1; confers resistance to gentamycin
   1883..1911    -  promoter       Pc promoter: intI1 (promoter lies within the coding sequence); class 1 integron promoter
   1982..2015    +  protein_bind   loxP: Cre-mediated recombination occurs in the 8-bp core sequence (GCATACAT). Cre recombinase
   2134..2222    +  promoter       polyhedrin promoter: polh from Autographa californica; promoter for the baculovirus polyhedrin gene
   2270..2608    +  CDS            DYNLT1 (sequence withheld): DYLT1_BOVIN - Also known as TCTEL, TCTEX-1, TCTEX1. Experimental evidence at protein level: Swiss-Prot protein existence level 1. Plays a role in neuronal morphogenesis; the function is independent of cytoplasmic dynein and seems to be coupled to regulation of the actin cytoskeleton by enhancing Rac1 activity. The function in neurogenesis may be regulated by association with a G-protein beta- gamma dimer. May function as a receptor-independent activator of heterotrimeric G-protein signaling; the activation appears to be independent of a nucleotide exchange. Plays a role in regulating neurogene
   2655..2738    +  CDS            large T antigen (fragment): large T antigen from SV40 (simian virus 40)
   2761..2882    +  polyA_signal   SV40 poly(A) signal: SV40 polyadenylation signal
   2961..3010    +  CDS            SET1 (fragment): solubility-enhancement tag derived from T7 phage gene 10B
   3053..3218    -  mobile_element Tn7L: mini-Tn7 element (left end of the Tn7 transposon) Tn7
>Addgene plasmid #132528 | DYNLT1 | addgene full sequence | sequence record 261175 | Addgene NGS Result
TATACTTTAGATTGATTTAAAACTTCATTTTTAATTTAAAAGGATCTAGGTGAAGATCCTTTTTGATAAT
CTCATGACCAAAATCCCTTAACGTGAGTTTTCGTTCCACTGAGCGTCAGACCCCGTAGAAAAGATCAAAG
GATCTTCTTGAGATCCTTTTTTTCTGCGCGTAATCTGCTGCTTGCAAACAAAAAAACCACCGCTACCAGC
GGTGGTTTGTTTGCCGGATCAAGAGCTACCAACTCTTTTTCCGAAGGTAACTGGCTTCAGCAGAGCGCAG
ATACCAAATACTGTTCTTCTAGTGTAGCCGTAGTTAGGCCACCACTTCAAGAACTCTGTAGCACCGCCTA
CATACCTCGCTCTGCTAATCCTGTTACCAGTGGCTGCTGCCAGTGGCGATAAGTCGTGTCTTACCGGGTT
GGACTCAAGACGATAGTTACCGGATAAGGCGCAGCGGTCGGGCTGAACGGGGGGTTCGTGCACACAGCCC
AGCTTGGAGCGAACGACCTACACCGAACTGAGATACCTACAGCGTGAGCTATGAGAAAGCGCCACGCTTC
CCGAAGGGAGAAAGGCGGACAGGTATCCGGTAAGCGGCAGGGTCGGAACAGGAGAGCGCACGAGGGAGCT
TCCAGGGGGAAACGCCTGGTATCTTTATAGTCCTGTCGGGTTTCGCCACCTCTGACTTGAGCGTCGATTT
TTGTGATGCTCGTCAGGGGGGCGGAGCCTATGGAAAAACGCCAGCAACGCGGCCTTTTTACGGTTCCTGG
CCTTTTGCTGGCCTTTTGCTCACATGTTCTTTCCTGCGTTATCCCCTGATTGACTTGGGTCGCTCTTCCT
GTGGATGCGCAGATGCCCTGCGTAAGCGGGTGTGGGCGGACAATAAAGTCTTAAACTGAACAAAATAGAT
CTAAACTATGACAATAAAGTCTTAAACTAGACAGAATAGTTGTAAACTGAAATCAGTCCAGTTATGCTGT
GAAAAAGCATACTGGACTTTTGTTATGGCTAAAGCAAACTCTTCATTTTCTGAAGTGCAAATTGCCCGTC
GTATTAAAGAGGGGCGTGGCCAAGGGCATGTAAAGACTATATTCGCGGCGTTGTGACAATTTACCGAACA
ACTCCGCGGCCGGGAAGCCGATCTCGGCTTGAACGAATTGTTAGGTGGCGGTACTTGGGTCGATATCAAA
GTGCATCACTTCTTCCCGTATGCCCAACTTTGTATAGAGAGCCACTGCGGGATCGTCACCGTAATCTGCT
TGCACGTAGATCACATAAGCACCAAGCGCGTTGGCCTCATGCTTGAGGAGATTGATGAGCGCGGTGGCAA
TGCCCTGCCTCCGGTGCTCGCCGGAGACTGCGAGATCATAGATATAGATCTCACTACGCGGCTGCTCAAA
CTTGGGCAGAACGTAAGCCGCGAGAGCGCCAACAACCGCTTCTTGGTCGAAGGCAGCAAGCGCGATGAAT
GTCTTACTACGGAGCAAGTTCCCGAGGTAATCGGAGTCCGGCTGATGTTGGGAGTAGGTGGCTACGTCTC
CGAACTCACGACCGAAAAGATCAAGAGCAGCCCGCATGGATTTGACTTGGTCAGGGCCGAGCCTACATGT
GCGAATGATGCCCATACTTGAGCCACCTAACTTTGTTTTAGGGCGACTGCCCTGCTGCGTAACATCGTTG
CTGCTGCGTAACATCGTTGCTGCTCCATAACATCAAACATCGACCCACGGCGTAACGCGCTTGCTGCTTG
GATGCCCGAGGCATAGACTGTACAAAAAAACAGTCATAACAAGCCATGAAAACCGCCACTGCGCCGTTAC
CACCGCTGCGTTCGGTCAAGGTTCTGGACCAGTTGCGTGAGCGCATACGCTACTTGCATTACAGTTTACG
AACCGAACAGGCTTATGTCAACTGGGTTCGTGCCTTCATCCGTTTCCACGGTGTGCGTCACCCGGCAACC
TTGGGCAGCAGCGAAGTCGCCATAACTTCGTATAGCATACATTATACGAAGTTATCTGTAACTATAACGG
TCCTAAGGTAGCGACGTTTAAACATCCACCATTTGTTCTAGTGTTAGGAGAAGCTCACGTACCTCGCGGC
CGCTGGTCCTTAATAGTGCCTTACGAATACGCGATGGAGATAATTAAAATGATAACCATCTCGCAAATAA
ATAAGTATTTTACTGTTTTCGTAACAGTTTTGTAATAAAAAAACCTATAAATATTCCGGATTATTCATAC
CGTCCCACCATCGGGCGCGGATCCTCAAC
[339 nt withheld, positions 2270-2608]
TGACTAGAGCCTGCAGTCTCGACAAGCTTGTCGAGAAGTACTAGAGGATCATAATCAGCCATACCACATT
TGTAGAGGTTTTACTTGCTTTAAAAAACCTCCCACACCTCCCCCTGAACCTGAAACATAAAATGAATGCA
ATTGTTGTTGTTAACTTGTTTATTGCAGCTTATAATGGTTACAAATAAAGCAATAGCATCACAAATTTCA
CAAATAAAGCATTTTTTTCACTGCATTCTAGTTGTGGTTTGTCCAAACTCATCAATGTATCTTATCATGT
CTGGAAACATCCACCATTTAAATGGAGTTAGGTTTAAACGGATCTGATCACTGCTTGAGCCTAGAAGATC
CGGCTGCTAACAAAGCCCGAAAGGAAGCTGAGTTGGCTGCTGCCACCGCTGAGCAATAACTATCATAACC
CCTAGGGTATACCCATCTAATTGGAACCAGATAAGTGAAATCTAGTTCCAAACTATTTTGTCATTTTTAA
TTTTCGTATTAGCTTACGACGCTACACCCAGTTCCCATCTATTTTGTCACTCTTCCCTAAATAATCCTTA
AAAACTCCATTTCCACCCCTCCCAGTTCCCAACTATTTTGTCCGCCCACAACCGGTTGACTTGGGTCAAC
TGTCAGACCAAGTTTACTCATA
